Addgene plasmid #230729: AiP1880 - pAAV-AiE2458m-minBG-SYFP2-WPRE3-BGHpA
Purpose: AiE2458m is an enhancer sequence, designed to drive AAV-mediated transgene expression in specific populations of brain cells
Depositing lab: Allen Institute for Brain Science & Bosiljka Tasic. Depositing organization: Allen Institute. Publication: A suite of enhancer AAVs and transgenic mouse lines for genetic access to cortical cell types. Ben-Simon Y, Hooper M, Narayan S, Daigle TL, Dwivedi D, Way SW, Oster A, Stafford DA, Mich JK, Taormina MJ, Martinez RA, Opitz-Araya X, Roth JR, Alexander JR, Allen S, Amster A, Arbuckle J, Ayala A, Baker PM, Bakken TE, Barcelli T, Barta S, Bendrick J, Bertagnolli D, Bielstein C, Bishwakarma P, Bowlus J, Boyer G, Brouner K, Casian B, Casper T, Chakka AB, Chakrabarty R, Chance RK, Chavan S, Clark M, Colbert K, Collman F, Daniel S, Departee M, DiValentin P, Donadio N, Dotson N, Egdorf T, Fliss T, Gabitto M, Garcia J, Gary A, Gasperini M, Gloe J, Goldy J, Gore BB, Graybuck L, Greisman N, Haeseleer F, Halterman C, Haradon Z, Hastings SD, Helback O, Ho W, Hockemeyer D, Huang C, Huff S, Hunker A, Johansen N, Jones D, Juneau Z, Kalmbach B, Kannan M, Khem S, Kussick E, Kutsal R, Larsen R, Lee C, Lee AY, Leibly M, Lenz GH, Li S, Liang E, Lusk N, Madigan Z, Malloy J, Malone J, McCue R, Melchor J, Mollenkopf T, Moosman S, Morin E, Newman D, Ng L, Ngo K, Omstead V, Otto S, Oyama A, Pena N, Pham T, Phillips E, Pom CA, Potekhina L, Ransford S, Ray PL, Rette D, Reynoldson C, Rimorin C, Rocha D, Ruiz A, Sanchez REA, Sawyer L, Sedeno-Cortes A, Sevigny JP, Shapovalova N, Shepard N, Shulga L, Sigler AR, Siverts L, Soliman S, Somasundaram S, Staats B, Stewart K, Szelenyi E, Tieu M, Trader C, Tran A, van Velthoven CTJ, Walker M, Wang Y, Weed N, Wirthlin M, Wood T, Wynalda B, Yao Z, Zhou T, Ariza J, Dee N, Reding M, Ronellenfitch K, Mufti S, Sunkin SM, Smith KA, Esposito L, Waters J, Thyagarajan B, Yao S, Lein ES, Zeng H, Levi BP, Ngai J, Ting JT, Tasic B. Cell. 2025 May 16:S0092-8674(25)00513-6. doi: 10.1016/j.cell.2025.05.002. PubMed 40403729.
Backbone
  Vector backbone: pAAV2
  Vector type: AAV
Growth in bacteria
  Bacterial resistance: Ampicillin, 100 μg/mL
  Growth temperature: 37°C
  Growth strain: NEB Stable
  Copy number: High Copy
Gene/Insert
  Gene/Insert name: SYFP2
  Species: Synthetic
  Promoter: minBG
  Cloning method: Gibson Cloning
Terms and licenses: Academic/Nonprofit Terms; Industry Terms: Not Available to Industry
How to cite: AiP1880 - pAAV-AiE2458m-minBG-SYFP2-WPRE3-BGHpA was a gift from Allen Institute for Brain Science & Bosiljka Tasic (Addgene plasmid # 230729 ; http://n2t.net/addgene:230729 ; RRID:Addgene_230729)
