[The description below was written by a language model from this plasmid's Addgene catalogue record and pLannotate feature annotations shown in this document.]
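Description:
AiP1880 - pAAV-AiE2458m-minBG-SYFP2-WPRE3-BGHpA is an AAV transfer (genome) plasmid built on a pAAV2 backbone, about 4.7 kb in the sequenced record. It is propagated in E. coli as a high-copy plasmid through a ColE1/pUC-type origin and selected with ampicillin via the β-lactamase gene and its native promoter. An f1 phage origin and short pBR322-derived remnants (bom and rop fragments) are also present in the backbone. The recorded recombination-deficient growth strain is consistent with the need to keep the repeat-rich AAV2 inverted terminal repeats intact. One ITR is annotated in full and the other only as two short fragments, which may reflect how the annotation tool matched the sequence rather than a truncated repeat.

Between the ITRs, which provide the signals for replication and packaging of the genome into AAV particles, sits a single reporter cassette. The enhancer AiE2458m is placed upstream of minBG, a minimal beta-globin promoter that has little activity alone, so expression depends largely on the enhancer. Neither element was picked up by the automated annotation, but an unannotated stretch between the SYFP2 coding sequence and the fragmentary ITR is where they would lie. The cassette drives SYFP2, a fast-maturing monomeric yellow fluorescent protein. This is followed by WPRE3, a shortened woodchuck posttranscriptional regulatory element (annotated as two WPRE fragments) that boosts transcript expression while saving packaging space, and by the bovine growth hormone polyadenylation signal.

The construct is intended for making recombinant AAV that labels specific populations of brain cells with yellow fluorescence. The record does not state which cell population AiE2458m targets.
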