Features (pLannotate 1.2.2; 14 found; start..end, strand, type, name):
    214..265     +  misc_feature   bom (fragment): basis of mobility region from pBR322
    270..410     -  repeat_region  AAV2 ITR: inverted terminal repeat of adeno-associated virus serotype 2 inverted
    528..639     -  polyA_signal   bGH poly(A) signal: bovine growth hormone polyadenylation signal
    656..736     -  misc_feature   WPRE (fragment): woodchuck hepatitis virus posttranscriptional regulatory element
    742..899     -  misc_feature   WPRE (fragment): woodchuck hepatitis virus posttranscriptional regulatory element
    939..1655    -  CDS            SYFP2: SYFP2 is a basic (constitutively fluorescent) yellow fluorescent protein published in 2006, derived from Aequorea victoria. It is reported to be a very rapidly-maturing monomer with moderate acid sensitivity.
   2256..2283    -  repeat_region  AAV2 ITR (fragment): inverted terminal repeat of adeno-associated virus serotype 2 inverted
   2312..2339    -  repeat_region  AAV2 ITR (fragment): inverted terminal repeat of adeno-associated virus serotype 2 inverted
   2412..3000    -  rep_origin     ori: high-copy-number ColE1/pMB1/pBR322/pUC origin of replication
   3171..4031    -  CDS            AmpR: β-lactamase; bla; confers resistance to ampicillin, carbenicillin, and related antibiotics
   4032..4136    -  promoter       AmpR promoter: bla
   4231..4266    +  CDS            rop (fragment): Rop protein, which maintains plasmids at low copy number; rop
   4368..4417    +  misc_feature   bom (fragment): basis of mobility region from pBR322
   4418..195     -  rep_origin     f1 ori (across the origin) (sequence partly withheld): f1 bacteriophage origin of replication; arrow indicates direction of (+) strand synthesis
>Addgene plasmid #230729 | AiP1880 - pAAV-AiE2458m-minBG-SYFP2-WPRE3-BGHpA | addgene full sequence | sequence record 466320 | Addgene NGS Result
[70 nt withheld, positions 1-70]
G
[46 nt withheld, positions 72-117]
A
[95 nt withheld, positions 119-213]
TATGCGGTGTGAAATACCGCACAGATGCGTAAGGAGAAAATACCGCATCAGGCGCCCCTGCAGGCAGCTG
CGCGCTCGCTCGCTCACTGAGGCCGCCCGGGCAAAGCCCGGGCGTCGGGCGACCTTTGGTCGCCCGGCCT
CAGTGAGCGAGCGAGCGCGCAGAGAGGGAGTGGCCAACTCCATCACTAGGGGTTCCTGCGGCCGCTCGGT
CCGCACGTGAGATCTCATGCCTGCTATTGTCTTCCCAATCCTCCCCCTTGCTGTCCTGCCCCACCCCACC
CCCCAGAATAGAATGACACCTACTCAGACAATGCGATGCAATTTCCTCATTTTATTAGGAAAGGACAGTG
GGAGTGGCACCTTCCAGGGTCAAGGAAGGCACGGGGGAGGGGCAAACAACAGATGGCTGGCAACTAGAAG
GCACAGTCGAAGATCTCTCGAGCCACGGAATTGTCAGTGCCCAACAGCCGAGCCCCTGTCCAGCAGCGGG
CAAGGCAGGCGGCGATGAGTTCCGCCGTGGCAAGAACTAACCAGGATTTATACAAGGAGGAGAAAATGAA
AGCCATACGGGAAGCAATAGCATGATACAAAGGCATTAAAGCAGCGTATCCACATAGCGTAAAAGGAGCA
ACATAGTTAAGAATACCAGTCAATCTTTCACAAATTTTGTAATCCAGAGGTTGATTATGATATCGAATTC
GCGGCCGCGGCGCGCCGTCGACTTACTTGTACAGCTCGTCCATGCCGAGAGTGATCCCGGCGGCGGTCAC
GAACTCCAGCAGGACCATGTGATCGCGCTTCTCGTTGGGGTCTTTGCTCAGCTTGGACTGGTAGCTCAGG
TAGTGGTTGTCGGGCAGCAGCACGGGGCCGTCGCCGATGGGGGTGTTCTGCTGGTAGTGGTCGGCGAGCT
GCACGCCGCCGTCCTCGATGTTGTGGCGGATCTTGAAGTTGGCCTTGATGCCGTTCTTCTGCTTGTCGGC
GGTGATATAGACGTTGTGGCTGTTGTAGTTGTACTCCAGCTTGTGCCCCAGGATGTTGCCGTCCTCCTTG
AAGTCGATGCCCTTCAGCTCGATGCGGTTCACCAGGGTGTCGCCCTCGAACTTCACCTCGGCGCGGGTCT
TGTAGTTGCCGTCGTCCTTGAAGAAGATGGTGCGCTCCTGGACGTAGCCTTCGGGCATGGCGGACTTGAA
GAAGTCGTGCTGCTTCATGTGGTCGGGGTAGCGGGCGAAGCACTGCACGCCGTAGCCCAGGGTGGTCACG
AGGGTGGGCCAGGGCACGGGCAGCTTGCCGGTGGTGCAGATCAGCTTCAGGGTCAGCTTGCCGTAGGTGG
CATCGCCCTCGCCCTCGCCGGACACGCTGAACTTGTGGCCGTTTACGTCGCCGTCCAGCTCGACCAGGAT
GGGCACCACCCCGGTGAACAGCTCCTCGCCCTTGCTCACCATGGTGGCGACCGGTAGCGCTAGCTTCGAA
AGATCTGGATCCCAGAAGCAAATGTAAGCAATAGATGGCTCTGCCCTGACTTTTATGCCCAGCCCGAGCT
CCGCTGATTCTAGGATGACACATACTAGCTCAGAGGCTAACACGAGTGACTTCTCATGGTGTTCAAGCCA
GTTTTTAGCTGTTCAGTAAGGTTTCTGAGAAAGAGGGATTGAGCAAAAGTCCTGTAGGCATCCTTTTCCA
TCCTTTCCAGGGTGGGAGATGACTCCTGGTCCTCCTCCTCTCTCCTCCTTGCTCATCAAGCAGAGTGCTT
CCTTTTGGCTTCCCTCTAAGACTGCAGTAGAGGAGAGGAGGCAGCTCTGCACCGGTGACAGAGCTCCATG
CTCTAACTTGTCAAGCGTTTGGAGCTGTGCCAGAGCTAGGGAAAGCCTGCATGTTTTCAGCTCCAATCTA
AGGTGCCTGTATTGTAAAATGGAATTCTCTGAGTGTGGCCAGTTAGCAAGAGGCATCTGTGTAGTTGTGG
AATTCTTTTGGCTTAGCTCAGGAAGCTCTTGCAGAGTGTGCGGCCGCAGGAACCCCTAGTGATGGAGTTG
GCCACTCCCTCTCTGCGCGCTCGCTCGCTCACTGAGGCCGGGCGACCAAAGGTCGCCCGACGCCCGGGCG
GCCTCAGTGAGCGAGCGAGCGCGCAGCTGCCTGCAGGACATGTGAGCAAAAGGCCAGCAAAAGGCCAGGA
ACCGTAAAAAGGCCGCGTTGCTGGCGTTTTTCCATAGGCTCCGCCCCCCTGACGAGCATCACAAAAATCG
ACGCTCAAGTCAGAGGTGGCGAAACCCGACAGGACTATAAAGATACCAGGCGTTTCCCCCTGGAAGCTCC
CTCGTGCGCTCTCCTGTTCCGACCCTGCCGCTTACCGGATACCTGTCCGCCTTTCTCCCTTCGGGAAGCG
TGGCGCTTTCTCATAGCTCACGCTGTAGGTATCTCAGTTCGGTGTAGGTCGTTCGCTCCAAGCTGGGCTG
TGTGCACGAACCCCCCGTTCAGCCCGACCGCTGCGCCTTATCCGGTAACTATCGTCTTGAGTCCAACCCG
GTAAGACACGACTTATCGCCACTGGCAGCAGCCACTGGTAACAGGATTAGCAGAGCGAGGTATGTAGGCG
GTGCTACAGAGTTCTTGAAGTGGTGGCCTAACTACGGCTACACTAGAAGAACAGTATTTGGTATCTGCGC
TCTGCTGAAGCCAGTTACCTTCGGAAAAAGAGTTGGTAGCTCTTGATCCGGCAAACAAACCACCGCTGGT
AGCGGTGGTTTTTTTGTTTGCAAGCAGCAGATTACGCGCAGAAAAAAAGGATCTCAAGAAGATCCTTTGA
TCTTTTCTACGGGGTCTGACGCTCAGTGGAACGAAAACTCACGTTAAGGGATTTTGGTCATGAGATTATC
AAAAAGGATCTTCACCTAGATCCTTTTAAATTAAAAATGAAGTTTTAAATCAATCTAAAGTATATATGAG
TAAACTTGGTCTGACAGTTACCAATGCTTAATCAGTGAGGCACCTATCTCAGCGATCTGTCTATTTCGTT
CATCCATAGTTGCCTGACTCCCCGTCGTGTAGATAACTACGATACGGGAGGGCTTACCATCTGGCCCCAG
TGCTGCAATGATACCGCGAGACCCACGCTCACCGGCTCCAGATTTATCAGCAATAAACCAGCCAGCCGGA
AGGGCCGAGCGCAGAAGTGGTCCTGCAACTTTATCCGCCTCCATCCAGTCTATTAATTGTTGCCGGGAAG
CTAGAGTAAGTAGTTCGCCAGTTAATAGTTTGCGCAACGTTGTTGCCATTGCTACAGGCATCGTGGTGTC
ACGCTCGTCGTTTGGTATGGCTTCATTCAGCTCCGGTTCCCAACGATCAAGGCGAGTTACATGATCCCCC
ATGTTGTGCAAAAAAGCGGTTAGCTCCTTCGGTCCTCCGATCGTTGTCAGAAGTAAGTTGGCCGCAGTGT
TATCACTCATGGTTATGGCAGCACTGCATAATTCTCTTACTGTCATGCCATCCGTAAGATGCTTTTCTGT
GACTGGTGAGTACTCAACCAAGTCATTCTGAGAATAGTGTATGCGGCGACCGAGTTGCTCTTGCCCGGCG
TCAATACGGGATAATACCGCGCCACATAGCAGAACTTTAAAAGTGCTCATCATTGGAAAACGTTCTTCGG
GGCGAAAACTCTCAAGGATCTTACCGCTGTTGAGATCCAGTTCGATGTAACCCACTCGTGCACCCAACTG
ATCTTCAGCATCTTTTACTTTCACCAGCGTTTCTGGGTGAGCAAAAACAGGAAGGCAAAATGCCGCAAAA
AAGGGAATAAGGGCGACACGGAAATGTTGAATACTCATACTCTTCCTTTTTCAATATTATTGAAGCATTT
ATCAGGGTTATTGTCTCATGAGCGGATACATATTTGAATGTATTTAGAAAAATAAACAAATAGGGGTTCC
GCGCACATTTCCCCGAAAAGTGCCACCTGACGTCTAAGAAACCATTATTATCATGACATTAACCTATAAA
AATAGGCGTATCACGAGGCCCTTTCGTCTCGCGCGTTTCGGTGATGACGGTGAAAACCTCTGACACATGC
AGCTCCCGGAGACGGTCACAGCTTGTCTGTAAGCGGATGCCGGGAGCAGACAAGCCCGTCAGGGCGCGTC
AGCGGGTGTTGGCGGGTGTCGGGGCTGGCTTAACTATGCGGCATCAGAGCAGATTGTACTGAGAGTGCAC
CATAAAATTGTAAACGTTAATATTTTGTTAAAATTCGCGTTAAATTTTTGTTAAATCAGCTCATTTTTTA
ACCAATAGACCGAAATCGGCAAAATCCCTTATAAATCAAAAGAATAGCCCGAGATAGAGT
[37 nt withheld, positions 4544-4580]
AAAGAACGTGGACTCCAACGTCAAAGG
[71 nt withheld, positions 4608-4678]
